>Addgene plasmid #75765 | UCK2 gRNA (BRDN0001145127) | addgene full sequence | sequence record 188976 | Addgene Assembled Sequence
CCCGGGTGCAAAGATGGATAAAGTTTTAAACAGAGAGGAATCTTTGCAGCTAATGGACCTTCTAGGTCTT
GAAAGGAGTGGGAATTGGCTCCGGTGCCCGTCAGTGGGCAGAGCGCACATCGCCCACAGTCCCCGAGAAG
TTGGGGGGAGGGGTCGGCAATTGATCCGGTGCCTAGAGAAGGTGGCGCGGGGTAAACTGGGAAAGTGATG
TCGTGTACTGGCTCCGCCTTTTTCCCGAGGGTGGGGGAGAACCGTATATAAGTGCAGTAGTCGCCGTGAA
CGTTCTTTTTCGCAACGGGTTTGCCGCCAGAACACAGGTAAGTGCCGTGTGTGGTTCCCGCGGGCCTGGC
CTCTTTACGGGTTATGGCCCTTGCGTGCCTTGAATTACTTCCACCTGGCTGCAGTACGTGATTCTTGATC
CCGAGCTTCGGGTTGGAAGTGGGTGGGAGAGTTCGAGGCCTTGCGCTTAAGGAGCCCCTTCGCCTCGTGC
TTGAGTTGAGGCCTGGCCTGGGCGCTGGGGCCGCCGCGTGCGAATCTGGTGGCACCTTCGCGCCTGTCTC
GCTGCTTTCGATAAGTCTCTAGCCATTTAAAATTTTTGATGACCTGCTGCGACGCTTTTTTTCTGGCAAG
ATAGTCTTGTAAATGCGGGCCAAGATCTGCACACTGGTATTTCGGTTTTTGGGGCCGCGGGCGGCGACGG
GGCCCGTGCGTCCCAGCGCACATGTTCGGCGAGGCGGGGCCTGCGAGCGCGGCCACCGAGAATCGGACGG
GGGTAGTCTCAAGCTGGCCGGCCTGCTCTGGTGCCTGGCCTCGCGCCGCCGTGTATCGCCCCGCCCTGGG
CGGCAAGGCTGGCCCGGTCGGCACCAGTTGCGTGAGCGGAAAGATGGCCGCTTCCCGGCCCTGCTGCAGG
GAGCTCAAAATGGAGGACGCGGCGCTCGGGAGAGCGGGCGGGTGAGTCACCCACACAAAGGAAAAGGGCC
TTTCCGTCCTCAGCCGTCGCTTCATGTGACTCCACGGAGTACCGGGCGCCGTCCAGGCACCTCGATTAGT
TCTCGAGCTTTTGGAGTACGTCGTCTTTAGGTTGGGGGGAGGGGTTTTATGCGATGGAGTTTCCCCACAC
TGAGTGGGTGGAGACTGAAGTTAGGCCAGCTTGGCACTTGATGTAATTCTCCTTGGAATTTGCCCTTTTT
GAGTTTGGATCTTGGTTCATTCTCAAGCCTCAGACAGTGGTTCAAAGTTTTTTTCTTCCATTTCAGGTGT
CGTGACGTACGGCCACCATGACCGAGTACAAGCCCACGGTGCGCCTCGCCACCCGCGACGACGTCCCCAG
GGCCGTACGCACCCTCGCCGCCGCGTTCGCCGACTACCCCGCCACGCGCCACACCGTCGATCCGGACCGC
CACATCGAGCGGGTCACCGAGCTGCAAGAACTCTTCCTCACGCGCGTCGGGCTCGACATCGGCAAGGTGT
GGGTCGCGGACGACGGCGCCGCCGTGGCGGTCTGGACCACGCCGGAGAGCGTCGAAGCGGGGGCGGTGTT
CGCCGAGATCGGCCCGCGCATGGCCGAGTTGAGCGGTTCCCGGCTGGCCGCGCAGCAACAGATGGAAGGC
CTCCTGGCGCCGCACCGGCCCAAGGAGCCCGCGTGGTTCCTGGCCACCGTCGGAGTCTCGCCCGACCACC
AGGGCAAGGGTCTGGGCAGCGCCGTCGTGCTCCCCGGAGTGGAGGCGGCCGAGCGCGCCGGGGTGCCCGC
CTTCCTGGAGACCTCCGCGCCCCGCAACCTCCCCTTCTACGAGCGGCTCGGCTTCACCGTCACCGCCGAC
GTCGAGGTGCCCGAAGGACCGCGCACCTGGTGCATGACCCGCAAGCCCGGTGCCTGAACGCGTTAAGTCG
ACAATCAACCTCTGGATTACAAAATTTGTGAAAGATTGACTGGTATTCTTAACTATGTTGCTCCTTTTAC
GCTATGTGGATACGCTGCTTTAATGCCTTTGTATCATGCTATTGCTTCCCGTATGGCTTTCATTTTCTCC
TCCTTGTATAAATCCTGGTTGCTGTCTCTTTATGAGGAGTTGTGGCCCGTTGTCAGGCAACGTGGCGTGG
TGTGCACTGTGTTTGCTGACGCAACCCCCACTGGTTGGGGCATTGCCACCACCTGTCAGCTCCTTTCCGG
GACTTTCGCTTTCCCCCTCCCTATTGCCACGGCGGAACTCATCGCCGCCTGCCTTGCCCGCTGCTGGACA
GGGGCTCGGCTGTTGGGCACTGACAATTCCGTGGTGTTGTCGGGGAAATCATCGTCCTTTCCTTGGCTGC
TCGCCTGTGTTGCCACCTGGATTCTGCGCGGGACGTCCTTCTGCTACGTCCCTTCGGCCCTCAATCCAGC
GGACCTTCCTTCCCGCGGCCTGCTGCCGGCTCTGCGGCCTCTTCCGCGTCTTCGCCTTCGCCCTCAGACG
AGTCGGATCTCCCTTTGGGCCGCCTCCCCGCGTCGACTTTAAGACCAATGACTTACAAGGCAGCTGTAGA
TCTTAGCCACTTTTTAAAAGAAAAGGGGGGACTGGAAGGGCTAATTCACTCCCAACGAAGACAAGATCTG
CTTTTTGCTTGTACTGGGTCTCTCTGGTTAGACCAGATCTGAGCCTGGGAGCTCTCTGGCTAACTAGGGA
ACCCACTGCTTAAGCCTCAATAAAGCTTGCCTTGAGTGCTTCAAGTAGTGTGTGCCCGTCTGTTGTGTGA
CTCTGGTAACTAGAGATCCCTCAGACCCTTTTAGTCAGTGTGGAAAATCTCTAGCAGTACGTATAGTAGT
TCATGTCATCTTATTATTCAGTATTTATAACTTGCAAAGAAATGAATATCAGAGAGTGAGAGGAACTTGT
TTATTGCAGCTTATAATGGTTACAAATAAAGCAATAGCATCACAAATTTCACAAATAAAGCATTTTTTTC
ACTGCATTCTAGTTGTGGTTTGTCCAAACTCATCAATGTATCTTATCATGTCTGGCTCTAGCTATCCCGC
CCCTAACTCCGCCCATCCCGCCCCTAACTCCGCCCAGTTCCGCCCATTCTCCGCCCCATGGCTGACTAAT
TTTTTTTATTTATGCAGAGGCCGAGGCCGCCTCGGCCTCTGAGCTATTCCAGAAGTAGTGAGGAGGCTTT
TTTGGAGGCCTAGGGACGTACCCAATTCGCCCTATAGTGAGTCGTATTACGCGCGCTCACTGGCCGTCGT
TTTACAACGTCGTGACTGGGAAAACCCTGGCGTTACCCAACTTAATCGCCTTGCAGCACATCCCCCTTTC
GCCAGCTGGCGTAATAGCGAAGAGGCCCGCACCGATCGCCCTTCCCAACAGTTGCGCAGCCTGAATGGCG
AATGGG
[124 nt withheld, positions 3367-3490]
C
[91 nt withheld, positions 3492-3582]
A
[49 nt withheld, positions 3584-3632]
CCTTTGACGTTGGAGTCCACGTTCTTT
[37 nt withheld, positions 3660-3696]
ACCCTATCTCGGTCTATTCTTTTGATTTATAAGGGATTTTGCCGATTTCGGCCTATTGGTTAAAAAATGA
GCTGATTTAACAAAAATTTAACGCGAATTTTAACAAAATATTAACGCTTACAATTTAGGTGGCACTTTTC
GGGGAAATGTGCGCGGAACCCCTATTTGTTTATTTTTCTAAATACATTCAAATATGTATCCGCTCATGAG
ACAATAACCCTGATAAATGCTTCAATAATATTGAAAAAGGAAGAGTATGAGTATTCAACATTTCCGTGTC
GCCCTTATTCCCTTTTTTGCGGCATTTTGCCTTCCTGTTTTTGCTCACCCAGAAACGCTGGTGAAAGTAA
AAGATGCTGAAGATCAGTTGGGTGCACGAGTGGGTTACATCGAACTGGATCTCAACAGCGGTAAGATCCT
TGAGAGTTTTCGCCCCGAAGAACGTTTTCCAATGATGAGCACTTTTAAAGTTCTGCTATGTGGCGCGGTA
TTATCCCGTATTGACGCCGGGCAAGAGCAACTCGGTCGCCGCATACACTATTCTCAGAATGACTTGGTTG
AGTACTCACCAGTCACAGAAAAGCATCTTACGGATGGCATGACAGTAAGAGAATTATGCAGTGCTGCCAT
AACCATGAGTGATAACACTGCGGCCAACTTACTTCTGACAACGATCGGAGGACCGAAGGAGCTAACCGCT
TTTTTGCACAACATGGGGGATCATGTAACTCGCCTTGATCGTTGGGAACCGGAGCTGAATGAAGCCATAC
CAAACGACGAGCGTGACACCACGATGCCTGTAGCAATGGCAACAACGTTGCGCAAACTATTAACTGGCGA
ACTACTTACTCTAGCTTCCCGGCAACAATTAATAGACTGGATGGAGGCGGATAAAGTTGCAGGACCACTT
CTGCGCTCGGCCCTTCCGGCTGGCTGGTTTATTGCTGATAAATCTGGAGCCGGTGAGCGTGGGTCTCGCG
GTATCATTGCAGCACTGGGGCCAGATGGTAAGCCCTCCCGTATCGTAGTTATCTACACGACGGGGAGTCA
GGCAACTATGGATGAACGAAATAGACAGATCGCTGAGATAGGTGCCTCACTGATTAAGCATTGGTAACTG
TCAGACCAAGTTTACTCATATATACTTTAGATTGATTTAAAACTTCATTTTTAATTTAAAAGGATCTAGG
TGAAGATCCTTTTTGATAATCTCATGACCAAAATCCCTTAACGTGAGTTTTCGTTCCACTGAGCGTCAGA
CCCCGTAGAAAAGATCAAAGGATCTTCTTGAGATCCTTTTTTTCTGCGCGTAATCTGCTGCTTGCAAACA
AAAAAACCACCGCTACCAGCGGTGGTTTGTTTGCCGGATCAAGAGCTACCAACTCTTTTTCCGAAGGTAA
CTGGCTTCAGCAGAGCGCAGATACCAAATACTGTTCTTCTAGTGTAGCCGTAGTTAGGCCACCACTTCAA
GAACTCTGTAGCACCGCCTACATACCTCGCTCTGCTAATCCTGTTACCAGTGGCTGCTGCCAGTGGCGAT
AAGTCGTGTCTTACCGGGTTGGACTCAAGACGATAGTTACCGGATAAGGCGCAGCGGTCGGGCTGAACGG
GGGGTTCGTGCACACAGCCCAGCTTGGAGCGAACGACCTACACCGAACTGAGATACCTACAGCGTGAGCT
ATGAGAAAGCGCCACGCTTCCCGAAGGGAGAAAGGCGGACAGGTATCCGGTAAGCGGCAGGGTCGGAACA
GGAGAGCGCACGAGGGAGCTTCCAGGGGGAAACGCCTGGTATCTTTATAGTCCTGTCGGGTTTCGCCACC
TCTGACTTGAGCGTCGATTTTTGTGATGCTCGTCAGGGGGGCGGAGCCTATGGAAAAACGCCAGCAACGC
GGCCTTTTTACGGTTCCTGGCCTTTTGCTGGCCTTTTGCTCACATGTTCTTTCCTGCGTTATCCCCTGAT
TCTGTGGATAACCGTATTACCGCCTTTGAGTGAGCTGATACCGCTCGCCGCAGCCGAACGACCGAGCGCA
GCGAGTCAGTGAGCGAGGAAGCGGAAGAGCGCCCAATACGCAAACCGCCTCTCCCCGCGCGTTGGCCGAT
TCATTAATGCAGCTGGCACGACAGGTTTCCCGACTGGAAAGCGGGCAGTGAGCGCAACGCAATTAATGTG
AGTTAGCTCACTCATTAGGCACCCCAGGCTTTACACTTTATGCTTCCGGCTCGTATGTTGTGTGGAATTG
TGAGCGGATAACAATTTCACACAGGAAACAGCTATGACCATGATTACGCCAAGCGCGCAATTAACCCTCA
CTAAAGGGAACAAAAGCTGGAGCTGCAAGCTTAATGTAGTCTTATGCAATACTCTTGTAGTCTTGCAACA
TGGTAACGATGAGTTAGCAACATGCCTTACAAGGAGAGAAAAAGCACCGTGCATGCCGATTGGTGGAAGT
AAGGTGGTACGATCGTGCCTTATTAGGAAGGCAACAGACGGGTCTGACATGGATTGGACGAACCACTGAA
TTGCCGCATTGCAGAGATATTGTATTTAAGTGCCTAGCTCGATACATAAACGGGTCTCTCTGGTTAGACC
AGATCTGAGCCTGGGAGCTCTCTGGCTAACTAGGGAACCCACTGCTTAAGCCTCAATAAAGCTTGCCTTG
AGTGCTTCAAGTAGTGTGTGCCCGTCTGTTGTGTGACTCTGGTAACTAGAGATCCCTCAGACCCTTTTAG
TCAGTGTGGAAAATCTCTAGCAGTGGCGCCCGAACAGGGACTTGAAAGCGAAAGGGAAACCAGAGGAGCT
CTCTCGACGCAGGACTCGGCTTGCTGAAGCGCGCACGGCAAGAGGCGAGGGGCGGCGACTGGTGAGTACG
CCAAAAATTTTGACTAGCGGAGGCTAGAAGGAGAGAGATGGGTGCGAGAGCGTCAGTATTAAGCGGGGGA
GAATTAGATCGCGATGGGAAAAAATTCGGTTAAGGCCAGGGGGAAAGAAAAAATATAAATTAAAACATAT
AGTATGGGCAAGCAGGGAGCTAGAACGATTCGCAGTTAATCCTGGCCTGTTAGAAACATCAGAAGGCTGT
AGACAAATACTGGGACAGCTACAACCATCCCTTCAGACAGGATCAGAAGAACTTAGATCATTATATAATA
CAGTAGCAACCCTCTATTGTGTGCATCAAAGGATAGAGATAAAAGACACCAAGGAAGCTTTAGACAAGAT
AGAGGAAGAGCAAAACAAAAGTAAGACCACCGCACAGCAAGCGGCCGCTGATCTTCAGACCTGGAGGAGG
AGATATGAGGGACAATTGGAGAAGTGAATTATATAAATATAAAGTAGTAAAAATTGAACCATTAGGAGTA
GCACCCACCAAGGCAAAGAGAAGAGTGGTGCAGAGAGAAAAAAGAGCAGTGGGAATAGGAGCTTTGTTCC
TTGGGTTCTTGGGAGCAGCAGGAAGCACTATGGGCGCAGCGTCAATGACGCTGACGGTACAGGCCAGACA
ATTATTGTCTGGTATAGTGCAGCAGCAGAACAATTTGCTGAGGGCTATTGAGGCGCAACAGCATCTGTTG
CAACTCACAGTCTGGGGCATCAAGCAGCTCCAGGCAAGAATCCTGGCTGTGGAAAGATACCTAAAGGATC
AACAGCTCCTGGGGATTTGGGGTTGCTCTGGAAAACTCATTTGCACCACTGCTGTGCCTTGGAATGCTAG
TTGGAGTAATAAATCTCTGGAACAGATTTGGAATCACACGACCTGGATGGAGTGGGACAGAGAAATTAAC
AATTACACAAGCTTAATACACTCCTTAATTGAAGAATCGCAAAACCAGCAAGAAAAGAATGAACAAGAAT
TATTGGAATTAGATAAATGGGCAAGTTTGTGGAATTGGTTTAACATAACAAATTGGCTGTGGTATATAAA
ATTATTCATAATGATAGTAGGAGGCTTGGTAGGTTTAAGAATAGTTTTTGCTGTACTTTCTATAGTGAAT
AGAGTTAGGCAGGGATATTCACCATTATCGTTTCAGACCCACCTCCCAACCCCGAGGGGACCCAGAGAGG
GCCTATTTCCCATGATTCCTTCATATTTGCATATACGATACAAGGCTGTTAGAGAGATAATTAGAATTAA
TTTGACTGTAAACACAAAGATATTAGTACAAAATACGTGACGTAGAAAGTAATAATTTCTTGGGTAGTTT
GCAGTTTTAAAATTATGTTTTAAAATGGACTATCATATGCTTACCGTAACTTGAAAGTATTTCGATTTCT
TGGCTTTATATATCTTGTGGAAAGGACGAAACACCGGGGAGACAAAGTCATACACGGTTTTAGAGCTAGA
AATAGCAAGTTAAAATAAGGCTAGTCCGTTATCAACTTGAAAAAGTGGCACCGAGTCGGTGCTTTTTTAA
GCTTGGCGTAACTAGATCTTGAGACAAATGGCAGTATTCATCCACAATTTTAAAAGAAAAGGGGGGATTG
GGGGGTACAGTGCAGGGGAAAGAATAGTAGACATAATAGCAACAGACATACAAACTAAAGAATTACAAAA
ACAAATTACAAAAATTCAAAATTTTCGGGTTTATTACAGGGACAGCAGAGATCCACTTTGGCGCCGGCTC
GAGGGGG
Features (pLannotate 1.2.2; 29 found; start..end, strand, type, name):
     14..80      +  CDS            small t antigen (fragment): SV40 (simian virus 40) small t antigen
    106..317     +  promoter       EF-1α core promoter: core promoter for human elongation factor EF-1α
    318..1256    +  intron         EF-1α intron A: intron upstream of the start codon of human EF-1α
   1278..1877    +  CDS            PuroR (fragment): puromycin N-acetyltransferase; pac from Streptomyces; confers resistance to puromycin
   1893..2481    +  misc_feature   WPRE: woodchuck hepatitis virus posttranscriptional regulatory element
   2532..2551    +  misc_feature   cPPT/CTS (fragment): central polypurine tract and central termination sequence of HIV-1
   2553..2786    +  LTR            3' LTR (ΔU3): self-inactivating 3' long terminal repeat (LTR) from HIV-1
   2864..2985    +  polyA_signal   SV40 poly(A) signal: SV40 polyadenylation signal
   3025..3160    +  rep_origin     SV40 ori: SV40 origin of replication
   3181..3199    -  promoter       T7 promoter: promoter for bacteriophage T7 RNA polymerase
   3207..3362    +  CDS            lacZα (fragment): LacZα fragment of β-galactosidase; lacZ fragment
   3367..3795    +  rep_origin     f1 ori (sequence partly withheld): f1 bacteriophage origin of replication; arrow indicates direction of (+) strand synthesis
   3848..3952    +  promoter       AmpR promoter: bla
   3953..4813    +  CDS            AmpR: β-lactamase; bla; confers resistance to ampicillin, carbenicillin, and related antibiotics
   4984..5572    +  rep_origin     ori: high-copy-number ColE1/pMB1/pBR322/pUC origin of replication
   5755..5847    +  CDS            lacI (fragment): lac repressor; lacI; The lac repressor binds to the lac operator to inhibit transcription in E. coli. This inhibition can be relieved by adding lactose or isopropyl-β-D-thiogalactopyranoside (IPTG).
   5860..5881    +  protein_bind   CAP binding site: CAP binding activates transcription in the presence of cAMP. E. coli catabolite activator protein
   5896..5926    +  promoter       lac promoter: promoter for the E. coli lac operon
   5934..5950    +  protein_bind   lac operator: The lac repressor binds to the lac operator to inhibit transcription in E. coli. This inhibition can be relieved by adding lactose or isopropyl-β-D-thiogalactopyranoside (IPTG). lac repressor encoded by lacI
   5995..6013    +  promoter       T3 promoter: promoter for bacteriophage T3 RNA polymerase
   6041..6267    +  promoter       RSV promoter: Rous sarcoma virus enhancer/promoter
   6268..6448    +  LTR            5' LTR (truncated): truncated 5' long terminal repeat (LTR) from HIV-1
   6495..6620    +  misc_feature   HIV-1 Ψ: packaging signal of human immunodeficiency virus type 1
   6604..6967    +  CDS            HIV-1 gag (fragment): gag protein from human immunodeficiency virus 1; gag
   7113..7346    +  misc_feature   RRE: The Rev response element (RRE) of HIV-1 allows for Rev-dependent mRNA export from the nucleus to the cytoplasm.
   7723..7749    +  CDS            Rev (fragment): human immunodeficiency virus 1 (HIV-1) Rev protein; rev; enhances nuclear export of unspliced and incompletely spliced viral mRNAs
   7753..7993    +  promoter       U6 promoter: RNA polymerase III promoter for human U6 snRNA
   8023..8098    +  misc_RNA       gRNA scaffold: guide RNA scaffold for the Streptococcus pyogenes CRISPR/Cas9 system
   8154..8271    +  misc_feature   cPPT/CTS: central polypurine tract and central termination sequence of HIV-1
