[The description below was written by a language model from this plasmid's Addgene catalogue record and pLannotate feature annotations shown in this document.]
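Description:
UCK2 gRNA (BRDN0001145127) is a third-generation lentiviral guide RNA plasmid built on the lentiGuide-Puro backbone and designed to direct Streptococcus pyogenes Cas9 to the human UCK2 gene (uridine-cytidine kinase 2; the guide was designed against a RefSeq transcript of that gene). It is propagated in E. coli as a high-copy plasmid through a ColE1/pUC-type origin and selected with ampicillin via the β-lactamase gene. The bacterial portion also carries an f1 origin, lac regulatory remnants and T7/T3 promoters inherited from the parental cloning vector, plus an SV40 origin and poly(A) signal downstream of the viral cassette.

The transfer cassette runs from an RSV promoter fused to a truncated HIV-1 5' LTR, which makes genomic RNA production Tat-independent, through the Ψ packaging signal, a partial gag region and the RRE for Rev-dependent export, to a self-inactivating ΔU3 3' LTR. Within it, the human U6 RNA polymerase III promoter drives the UCK2-specific spacer joined to the SpCas9 gRNA scaffold. A cPPT/CTS element follows, and then the EF-1α core promoter with its intron A expresses puromycin N-acetyltransferase for selection of transduced mammalian cells, with a WPRE enhancing transcript expression.

The plasmid does not encode Cas9, so it must be paired with a separate Cas9 vector or used in cells that already express the nuclease. It is an individual clone corresponding to a human kinome gRNA library and is suited to knockout of UCK2 in human cells by lentiviral delivery.
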