Addgene plasmid #75765: UCK2 gRNA (BRDN0001145127)
Purpose: 3rd generation lentiviral gRNA plasmid targeting human UCK2
Depositing lab: John Doench & David Root. Depositing organization: Broad Institute. Publication: Optimized sgRNA design to maximize activity and minimize off-target effects of CRISPR-Cas9. Doench JG, Fusi N, Sullender M, Hegde M, Vaimberg EW, Donovan KF, Smith I, Tothova Z, Wilen C, Orchard R, Virgin HW, Listgarten J, Root DE. Nat Biotechnol. 2016 Jan 18. doi: 10.1038/nbt.3437. PubMed 26780180.
Backbone
  Vector backbone: lentiGuide-Puro
  Backbone manufacturer: Zhang Lab (Addgene plasmid # 52963)
  Vector type: Mammalian Expression, Lentiviral, CRISPR
  Selectable markers: Puromycin
Growth in bacteria
  Bacterial resistance: Ampicillin, 100 μg/mL
  Growth temperature: 37°C
  Growth strain: DH5alpha
  Copy number: High Copy
Gene/Insert
  Gene/Insert name: UCK2 (alt names: UCK2; NM_012474.4)
  gRNA/shRNA sequence: GGGAGACAAAGTCATACACG
  Species: H. sapiens (human)
  Entrez Gene: UCK2 (a.k.a. TSA903, UK, UMPK)
  Promoter: hU6
  Cloning method: Unknown
  Sequencing primers: 5′ U6-F; 3′ pS2-R
Terms and licenses: Academic/Nonprofit Terms; Industry Terms: Not Available to Industry
Depositor comments: The gRNA was designed to target the following Genbank reference sequence(s): NM_012474.4. Note that this plasmid does NOT contain Cas9. It should be used in conjunction with lentiCas9-Blast (Addgene #52962) or otherwise with cell lines already expressing Cas9. Browse the full kinome gRNA library at http://www.addgene.org/pooled-library/broadgpp-human-kinome/ or visit http://www.broadinstitute.org/rnai/public/ for detailed protocols and information.
How to cite: UCK2 gRNA (BRDN0001145127) was a gift from John Doench & David Root (Addgene plasmid # 75765 ; http://n2t.net/addgene:75765 ; RRID:Addgene_75765)
