>Addgene plasmid #75765 | UCK2 gRNA (BRDN0001145127) | depositor partial sequence | sequence record 143225 | Target Sequence
GGGAGACAAAGTCATACACG
