>Addgene plasmid #75765 | UCK2 gRNA (BRDN0001145127) | addgene partial sequence | sequence record 148736 | hU6-F 5'-GAGGGCCTATTTCCCATGATT-3'
ATTAGAATTAATTTGACTGTAAACACAAAGATATTAGTACAAAATACGTGACGTAGAAAGTAATAATTTC
TTGGGTAGTTTGCAGTTTTAAAATTATGTTTTAAAATGGACTATCATATGCTTACCGTAACTTGAAAGTA
TTTCGATTTCTTGGCTTTATATATCTTGTGGAAAGGACGAAACACCGGGGAGACAAAGTCATACACGTTT
TAGAGCTAGAAATAGCAAGTTAAAATAAGGCTAGTCCGTTATCAACTTGAAAAAGTGGCACCGAGTCGGT
GCTTTTTTAAGCTTGGCGTAACTAGATCTTGAGACAAATGGCAGTATTCATCCACAATTTTAAAAGAAAA
GGGGGGATTGGGGGGTACAGTGCAGGGGAAAGAATAGTAGACATAATAGCAACAGACATACAAACTAAAG
AATTACAAAAACAAATTACAAAAATTCAAAATTTTCGGGTTTATTACAGGGACAGCAGAGATCCACTTTG
GCGCCGGCTCGAGGGGGCCCGGGTGCAAAGATGGATAAAGTTTTAAACAGAGAGGAATCTTTGCAGCTAA
TGGACCTTCTAGGTCTTGAAAGGAGTGGGAATTGGCTCCGGTGCCCGTCAGTGGGCAGAGCGCACATCGC
CCACAGTCCCCGAGAAGTTGGGGGGAGGGGTCGGCAATTGATCCGGTGCCTAGAGAAGGTGGCGCGGGGT
AAACTGGGAAAGTGATGTCGTGTACTGGCTCCGCCTTTTTCCCGAGGGTGGG
